>Addgene plasmid #216136 | pBi2FC-N-MPK5-P2A:mCherry | addgene full sequence | sequence record 427362 | Addgene NGS Result
TTTCACGCCCTTTTAAATATCCGATTATTCTAATAAACGCTCTTTTCTCTTAGGTTTACCCGCCAATATA
TCCTGTCAAACACTGATAGTTTAAACTGAAGGCGGGAAACGACAATCTGATCCAAGCTCAAGCTGCTCTA
GCATTCGCCATTCAGGCTGCGCAACTGTTGGGAAGGGCGATCGGTGCGGGCCTCTTCGCTATTACGCCAG
CTGGCGAAAGGGGGATGTGCTGCAAGGCGATTAAGTTGGGTAACGCCAGGGTTTTCCCAGTCACGACGTT
GTAAAACGACGGCCAGTGCCAAGCTTGCGTATTGGCTAGAGCAGCTTGCCAACATGGTGGAGCACGACAC
TCTCGTCTACTCCAAGAATATCAAAGATACAGTCTCAGAAGACCAAAGGGCTATTGAGACTTTTCAACAA
AGGGTAATATCGGGAAACCTCCTCGGATTCCATTGCCCAGCTATCTGTCACTTCATCAAAAGGACAGTAG
AAAAGGAAGGTGGCACCTACAAATGCCATCATTGCGATAAAGGAAAGGCTATCGTTCAAGATGCCTCTGC
CGACAGTGGTCCCAAAGATGGACCCCCACCCACGAGGAGCATCGTGGAAAAAGAAGACGTTCCAACCACG
TCTTCAAAGCAAGTGGATTGATGTGAACATGGTGGAGCACGACACTCTCGTCTACTCCAAGAATATCAAA
GATACAGTCTCAGAAGACCAAAGGGCTATTGAGACTTTTCAACAAAGGGTAATATCGGGAAACCTCCTCG
GATTCCATTGCCCAGCTATCTGTCACTTCATCAAAAGGACAGTAGAAAAGGAAGGTGGCACCTACAAATG
CCATCATTGCGATAAAGGAAAGGCTATCGTTCAAGATGCCTCTGCCGACAGTGGTCCCAAAGATGGACCC
CCACCCACGAGGAGCATCGTGGAAAAAGAAGACGTTCCAACCACGTCTTCAAAGCAAGTGGATTGATGTG
ATATCTCCACTGACGTAAGGGATGACGCACAATCCCACTATCCTTCGCAAGACCCTTCCTCTATATAAGG
AAGTTCATTTCATTTGGAGAGGACACGCTGAAATCACCAGTGTATTTTTACAACAATTACCAACAACAAC
AAACAACAAACAACATTACAATTACTATTTACAATTTCTAGAATGGTGAGCAAGGGCGAGGAGCTGTTCA
CCGGGGTGGTGCCCATCCTGGTCGAGCTGGACGGCGACGTAAACGGCCACAAGTTCAGCGTGTCCGGCGA
GGGCGAGGGCGATGCCACCTACGGCAAGCTGACCCTGAAGCTGATCTGCACCACCGGCAAGCTGCCCGTG
CCCTGGCCCACCCTCGTGACCACCCTGGGCTACGGCCTGCAGTGCTTCGCCCGCTACCCCGACCACATGA
AGCAGCACGACTTCTTCAAGTCCGCCATGCCCGAAGGCTACGTCCAGGAGCGCACCATCTTCTTCAAGGA
CGACGGCAACTACAAGACCCGCGCCGAGGTGAAGTTCGAGGGCGACACCCTGGTGAACCGCATCGAGCTG
AAGGGCATCGACTTCAAGGAGGACGGCAACATCCTGGGGCACAAGCTGGAGTACAACTACAACAGCCACA
ACGTCTATATCACCGCCGACAAGCAGAAGAACGGCATCAAGGCCAACTTCAAGATCCGCCACAACATCGA
GGAGCAAAAGTTGATTTCTGAGGAGGATCTTGGGCCCAGGCCTACTAGTACAAGTTTGTACAAAAAAGCA
GGCTCCGCGGCCGCAATGGCGAAGGAAATTGAATCAGCGACAGATTTAGGTGATACTAACATCAAAGGAG
TTCTTGTTCATGGAGGAAGATATTTTCAATACAATGTTTATGGAAACTTGTTTGAAGTTTCTAATAAGTA
TGTTCCTCCTATTCGACCTATTGGTAGAGGAGCTTACGGTTTTGTCTGTGCTGCAGTAGATTCGGAGACA
CACGAAGAGATTGCGATAAAGAAGATAGGTAAAGCCTTTGATAATAAAGTAGATGCAAAGAGAACATTGA
GAGAGATTAAGCTACTTCGTCATTTAGAACACGAGAACGTTGTTGTTATAAAAGATATCATTAGACCACC
AAAGAAGGAAGATTTCGTTGATGTTTATATAGTTTTTGAGTTAATGGATACTGATCTTCATCAGATTATT
CGATCAAACCAATCTTTGAATGATGATCATTGTCAGTACTTCTTGTATCAGATTCTACGAGGACTCAAAT
ATATTCATTCAGCAAATGTTTTACATCGTGACCTTAAGCCGAGTAATTTGCTTTTGAATTCGAATTGCGA
TCTTAAGATTACTGACTTTGGTTTGGCAAGGACTACATCAGAAACAGAGTATATGACAGAGTATGTTGTA
ACACGATGGTACAGAGCACCAGAGCTGCTTCTTAATAGTTCTGAGTATACATCTGCTATTGATGTATGGT
CTGTTGGTTGCATATTTGCTGAGATTATGACAAGGGAACCGCTTTTCCCGGGGAAGGATTACGTTCATCA
GCTTAAACTTATCACTGAGTTGATAGGATCACCTGATGGAGCGAGTCTAGAGTTTCTCAGAAGCGCGAAC
GCGAGAAAATATGTTAAGGGGCTACCTAAGTTCCCAAGACAAAACTTTTCAGCTAGGTTTCCTAGTATGA
ATTCTACAGCTATCGATCTACTAGAGAAAATGCTCGTGTTTGATCCAGTAAAACGTATCACGGTTGAGGA
AGCACTGTGTTATCCTTACTTGTCAGCTCTTCACGACCTTAACGACGAGCCTGTTTGTTCCAACCATTTC
AGTTTCCATTTTGAGGATCCGTCTTCCACTGAAGAAGAGATAAAGGAGCTTGTGTGGCTCGAATCTGTGA
AGTTCAATCCTCTGCCGAGCATTAGGCGCGCCGACCCAGCTTTCTTGTACAAAGTGGTTCTCGAGGCAAC
CAACTTTAGCCTGCTCAAGCAAGCAGGAGATGTTGAGGAAAATCCTGGCCCCCCTAAGAAAAAGAGAAAG
GTTCCGAAAAAGAAAAGAAAGGTGCCAAAAAAAAAGAGAAAGGTAATGGTGAGCAAGGGCGAGGAGGATA
ACATGGCCATCATCAAGGAGTTCATGCGCTTCAAGGTGCACATGGAGGGCTCCGTGAACGGCCACGAGTT
CGAGATCGAGGGCGAGGGCGAGGGCCGCCCCTACGAGGGCACCCAGACCGCCAAGCTGAAGGTGACCAAG
GGTGGCCCCCTGCCCTTCGCCTGGGACATCCTGTCCCCTCAGTTCATGTACGGCTCCAAGGCCTACGTGA
AGCACCCCGCCGACATCCCCGACTACTTGAAGCTGTCCTTCCCCGAGGGCTTCAAGTGGGAGCGCGTGAT
GAACTTCGAGGACGGCGGCGTGGTGACCGTGACCCAGGACTCCTCCCTGCAGGACGGCGAGTTCATCTAC
AAGGTGAAGCTGCGCGGCACCAACTTCCCCTCCGACGGCCCCGTAATGCAGAAGAAGACCATGGGCTGGG
AGGCCTCCTCCGAGCGGATGTACCCCGAGGACGGCGCCCTGAAGGGCGAGATCAAGCAGAGGCTGAAGCT
GAAGGACGGCGGCCACTACGACGCTGAGGTCAAGACCACCTACAAGGCCAAGAAGCCCGTGCAGCTGCCC
GGCGCCTACAACGTCAACATCAAGTTGGACATCACCTCCCACAACGAGGACTACACCATCGTGGAACAGT
ACGAACGCGCCGAGGGCCGCCACTCCACCGGCGGCATGGACGAGCTGTACAAGTAAGAGCTCGAATTTCC
CCGATCGTTCAAACATTTGGCAATAAAGTTTCTTAAGATTGAATCCTGTTGCCGGTCTTGCGATGATTAT
CATATAATTTCTGTTGAATTACGTTAAGCATGTAATAATTAACATGTAATGCATGACGTTATTTATGAGA
TGGGTTTTTATGATTAGAGTCCCGCAATTATACATTTAATACGCGATAGAAAACAAAATATAGCGCGCAA
ACTAGGATAAATTATCGCGCGCGGTGTCATCTATGTTACTAGATCGGGAATTGGTTCCGGAACCAATTCG
TAATCATGTCATAGCTGTTTCCTGTGTGAAATTGTTATCCGCTCACAATTCCACACAACATACGAGCCGG
AAGCATAAAGTGTAAAGCCTGGGGTGCCTAATGAGTGAGCTAACTCACATTAGGCTGAATTAGGCGCGCC
TATTTCTATTAATTCCCGATCTAGTAACATAGATGACACCGCGCGCGATAATTTATCCTAGTTTGCGCGC
TATATTTTGTTTTCTATCGCGTATTAAATGTATAATTGCGGGACTCTAATCATAAAAACCCATCTCATAA
ATAACGTCATGCATTACATGTTAATTATTACATGCTTAACGTAATTCAACAGAAATTATATGATAATCAT
CGCAAGACCGGCAACAGGATTCAATCTTAAGAAACTTTATTGCCAAATGTTTGAACGATCGGGGAAATTC
GGGGGATCGATCCCGCGAACTGTGGACGAGAACTGTGCCACCAAGCGTAAGGCCGTTCTCTCGCATTTGC
CTTGCTAGGCTCGCGCGAGTTGCTGGCTGAGGCGTTCTCGAAATCAGCTCTTGTTCGGTCGGCATCTACT
CTATTCCTTTGCCCTCGGACGAGTGCTGGGGCGTCGGTTTCCACTATCGGCGAGTACTTCTACACAGCCA
TCGGTCCAGACGGCCGCGCTTCTGCGGGCGATTTGTGTACGCCCGACAGTCCCGGCTCCGGATCGGACGA
TTGCGTCGCATCGACCCTGCGCCCAAGCTGCATCATCGAAATTGCCGTCAACCAAGCTCTGATAGAGTTG
GTCAAGACCAATGCGGAGCATATACGCCCGGAGCCGCGGCGATCCTGCAAGCTCCGGATGCCTCCGCTCG
AAGTAGCGCGTCTGCTGCTCCATACAAGCCAACCACGGCCTCCAGAAGAAGATGTTGGCGACCTCGTATT
GGGAATCCCCGAACATCGCCTCGCTCCAGTCAATGACCGCTGTTATGCGGCCATTGTCCGTCAGGACATT
GTTGGAGCCGAAATCCGCGTGCACGAGGTGCCGGACTTCGGGGCAGTCCTCGGCCCAAAGCATCAGCTCA
TCGAGAGCCTGCGCGACGGACGCACTGACGGTGTCGTCCATCACAGTTTGCCAGTGATACACATGGGGAT
CAGCAATCGCGCATATGAAATCACGCCATGTAGTGTATTGACCGATTCCTTGCGGTCCGAATGGGCCGAA
CCCGCTCGTCTGGCTAAGATCGGCCGCAGCGATCGCATCCATGGCCTCCGCGACCGGCTGCAGAACAGCG
GGCAGTTCGGTTTCAGGCAGGTCTTGCAACGTGACACCCTGTGCACGGCGGGAGATGCAATAGGTCAGGC
TCTCGCTGAATGCCCCAATGTCAAGCACTTCCGGAATCGGGAGCGCGGCCGATGCAAAGTGCCGATAAAC
ATAACGATCTTTGTAGAAACCATCGGCGCAGCTATTTACCCGCAGGACATATCCACGCCCTCCTACATCG
AAGCTGAAAGCACGAGATTCTTCGCCCTCCGAGAGCTGCATCAGGTCGGAGACGCTGTCGAACTTTTCGA
TCAGAAACTTCTCGACAGACGTCGCGGTGAGTTCAGGCTTTTTCATATCTTATTGCCCCCCGGGATCAGA
TCTGGATTGAGAGTGAATATGAGACTCTAATTGGATACCGAGGGGAATTTATGGAACGTCAGTGGAGCAT
TTTTGACAAGAAATATTTGCTAGCTGATAGTGACCTTAGGCGACTTTTGAACGCGCAATAATGGTTTCTG
ACGTATGTGCTTAGCTCATTAAACTCCAGAAACCCGCGGCTGAGTGGCTCCTTCAACGTTGCGGTTCTGT
CAGTTCCAAACGTAAAACGGCTTGTCCCGCGTCATCGGCGGGGGTCATAACGTGACTCCCTTAATTCTCC
GCTCATGATCTTGATCCCCTGCGCCATCAGATCCTTGGCGGCAAGAAAGCCATCCAGTTTACTTTGCAGG
GCTTCCCAACCTTACCAGAGGGCGCCCCAGCTGGCAATTCCGGTTCGCTTGCTGTCCATAAAACCGCCCA
GTCTAGCTATCGCCATGTAAGCCCACTGCAAGCTACCTGCTTTCTCTTTGCGCTTGCGTTTTCCCTTGTC
CAGATAGCCCAGTAGCTGACATTCATCCGGGGTCAGCACCGTTTCTGCGGACTGGCTTTCTACGTGTTCC
GCTTCCTTTAGCAGCCCTTGCGCCCTGAGTGCTTGCGGCAGCGTGAAGCTGATCCGTCGAGATTAATAGA
AATAAATTCAGCCTAATTCGGCGTTAATTCAGTACATTAAAAACGTCCGCAATGTGTTATTAAGTTGTCT
AAGCGTCAATTTGTTTACACCACAATATATCCTGCCACCAGCCAGCCAACAGCTCCCCGACCGGCAGCTC
GGCACAAAATCACCACTCGATACAGGCAGCCCATCAGTCCGGGACGGCGTCAGCGGGAGAGCCGTTGTAA
GGCGGCAGACTTTGCTCATGTTACCGATGCTATTCGGAAGAACGGCAACTAAGCTGCCGGGTTTGAAACA
CGGATGATCTCGCGGAGGGTAGCATGTTGATTGTAACGATGACAGAGCGTTGCTGCCTGTGATCAATTCG
GGCACGAACCCAGTGGACATAAGCCTGTTCGGTTCGTAAGCTGTAATGCAAGTAGCGTATGCGCTCACGC
AACTGGTCCAGAACCTTGACCGAACGCAGCGGTGGTAACGGCGCAGTGGCGGTTTTCATGGCTTGTTATG
ACTGTTTTTTTGGGGTACAGTCTATGCCTCGGGCATCCAAGCAGCAAGCGCGTTACGCCGTGGGTCGATG
TTTGATGTTATGGAGCAGCAACGATGTTACGCAGCAGGGCAGTCGCCCTAAAACAAAGTTAAACATCATG
GGGGAAGCGGTGATCGCCGAAGTATCGACTCAACTATCAGAGGTAGTTGGCGTCATCGAGCGCCATCTCG
AACCGACGTTGCTGGCCGTACATTTGTACGGCTCCGCAGTGGATGGCGGCCTGAAGCCACACAGTGATAT
TGATTTGCTGGTTACGGTGACCGTAAGGCTTGATGAAACAACGCGGCGAGCTTTGATCAACGACCTTTTG
GAAACTTCGGCTTCCCCTGGAGAGAGCGAGATTCTCCGCGCTGTAGAAGTCACCATTGTTGTGCACGACG
ACATCATTCCGTGGCGTTATCCAGCTAAGCGCGAACTGCAATTTGGAGAATGGCAGCGCAATGACATTCT
TGCAGGTATCTTCGAGCCAGCCACGATCGACATTGATCTGGCTATCTTGCTGACAAAAGCAAGAGAACAT
AGCGTTGCCTTGGTAGGTCCAGCGGCGGAGGAACTCTTTGATCCGGTTCCTGAACAGGATCTATTTGAGG
CGCTAAATGAAACCTTAACGCTATGGAACTCGCCGCCCGACTGGGCTGGCGATGAGCGAAATGTAGTGCT
TACGTTGTCCCGCATTTGGTACAGCGCAGTAACCGGCAAAATCGCGCCGAAGGATGTCGCTGCCGACTGG
GCAATGGAGCGCCTGCCGGCCCAGTATCAGCCCGTCATACTTGAAGCTAGACAGGCTTATCTTGGACAAG
AAGAAGATCGCTTGGCCTCGCGCGCAGATCAGTTGGAAGAATTTGTCCACTACGTGAAAGGCGAGATCAC
CAAGGTAGTCGGCAAATAATGTCTAGCTAGAAATTCGTTCAAGCCGACGCCGCTTCGCGGCGCGGCTTAA
CTCAAGCGTTAGATGCACTAAGCACATAATTGCTCACAGCCAAACTATCAGGTCAAGTCTGCTTTTATTA
TTTTTAAGCGTGCATAATAAGCCCTACACAAATTGGGAGATATATCATGCATGACCAAAATCCCTTAACG
TGAGTTTTCGTTCCACTGAGCGTCAGACCCCGTAGAAAAGATCAAAGGATCTTCTTGAGATCCTTTTTTT
CTGCGCGTAATCTGCTGCTTGCAAACAAAAAAACCACCGCTACCAGCGGTGGTTTGTTTGCCGGATCAAG
AGCTACCAACTCTTTTTCCGAAGGTAACTGGCTTCAGCAGAGCGCAGATACCAAATACTGTCCTTCTAGT
GTAGCCGTAGTTAGGCCACCACTTCAAGAACTCTGTAGCACCGCCTACATACCTCGCTCTGCTAATCCTG
TTACCAGTGGCTGCTGCCAGTGGCGATAAGTCGTGTCTTACCGGGTTGGACTCAAGACGATAGTTACCGG
ATAAGGCGCAGCGGTCGGGCTGAACGGGGGGTTCGTGCACACAGCCCAGCTTGGAGCGAACGACCTACAC
CGAACTGAGATACCTACAGCGTGAGCTATGAGAAAGCGCCACGCTTCCCGAAGGGAGAAAGGCGGACAGG
TATCCGGTAAGCGGCAGGGTCGGAACAGGAGAGCGCACGAGGGAGCTTCCAGGGGGAAACGCCTGGTATC
TTTATAGTCCTGTCGGGTTTCGCCACCTCTGACTTGAGCGTCGATTTTTGTGATGCTCGTCAGGGGGGCG
GAGCCTATGGAAAAACGCCAGCAACGCGGCCTTTTTACGGTTCCTGGCCTTTTGCTGGCCTTTTGCTCAC
ATGTTCTTTCCTGCGTTATCCCCTGATTCTGTGGATAACCGTATTACCGCCTTTGAGTGAGCTGATACCG
CTCGCCGCAGCCGAACGACCGAGCGCAGCGAGTCAGTGAGCGAGGAAGCGGAAGAGCGCCTGATGCGGTA
TTTTCTCCTTACGCATCTGTGCGGTATTTCACACCGCATATGGTGCACTCTCAGTACAATCTGCTCTGAT
GCCGCATAGTTAAGCCAGTATACACTCCGCTATCGCTACGTGACTGGGTCATGGCTGCGCCCCGACACCC
GCCAACACCCGCTGACGCGCCCTGACGGGCTTGTCTGCTCCCGGCATCCGCTTACAGACAAGCTGTGACC
GTCTCCGGGAGCTGCATGTGTCAGAGGTTTTCACCGTCATCACCGAAACGCGCGAGGCAGGGTGCCTTGA
TGTGGGCGCCGGCGGTCGAGTGGCGACGGCGCGGCTTGTCCGCGCCCTGGTAGATTGCCTGGCCGTAGGC
CAGCCATTTTTGAGCGGCCAGCGGCCGCGATAGGCCGACGCGAAGCGGCGGGGCGTAGGGAGCGCAGCGA
CCGAAGGGTAGGCGCTTTTTGCAGCTCTTCGGCTGTGCGCTGGCCAGACAGTTATGCACAGGCCAGGCGG
GTTTTAAGAGTTTTAATAAGTTTTAAAGAGTTTTAGGCGGAAAAATCGCCTTTTTTCTCTTTTATATCAG
TCACTTACATGTGTGACCGGTTCCCAATGTACGGCTTTGGGTTCCCAATGTACGGGTTCCGGTTCCCAAT
GTACGGCTTTGGGTTCCCAATGTACGTGCTATCCACAGGAAAGAGACCTTTTCGACCTTTTTCCCCTGCT
AGGGCAATTTGCCCTAGCATCTGCTCCGTACATTAGGAACCGGCGGATGCTTCGCCCTCGATCAGGTTGC
GGTAGCGCATGACTAGGATCGGGCCAGCCTGCCCCGCCTCCTCCTTCAAATCGTACTCCGGCAGGTCATT
TGACCCGATCAGCTTGCGCACGGTGAAACAGAACTTCTTGAACTCTCCGGCGCTGCCACTGCGTTCGTAG
ATCGTCTTGAACAACCATCTGGCTTCTGCCTTGCCTGCGGCGCGGCGTGCCAGGCGGTAGAGAAAACGGC
CGATGCCGGGATCGATCAAAAAGTAATCGGGGTGAACCGTCAGCACGTCCGGGTTCTTGCCTTCTGTGAT
CTCGCGGTACATCCAATCAGCTAGCTCGATCTCGATGTACTCCGGCCGCCCGGTTTCGCTCTTTACGATC
TTGTAGCGGCTAATCAAGGCTTCACCCTCGGATACCGTCACCAGGCGGCCGTTCTTGGCCTTCTTCGTAC
GCTGCATGGCAACGTGCGTGGTGTTTAACCGAATGCAGGTTTCTACCAGGTCGTCTTTCTGCTTTCCGCC
ATCGGCTCGCCGGCAGAACTTGAGTACGTCCGCAACGTGTGGACGGAACACGCGGCCGGGCTTGTCTCCC
TTCCCTTCCCGGTATCGGTTCATGGATTCGGTTAGATGGGAAACCGCCATCAGTACCAGGTCGTAATCCC
ACACACTGGCCATGCCGGCCGGCCCTGCGGAAACCTCTACGTGCCCGTCTGGAAGCTCGTAGCGGATCAC
CTCGCCAGCTCGTCGGTCACGCTTCGACAGACGGAAAACGGCCACGTCCATGATGCTGCGACTATCGCGG
GTGCCCACGTCATAGAGCATCGGAACGAAAAAATCTGGTTGCTCGTCGCCCTTGGGCGGCTTCCTAATCG
ACGGCGCACCGGCTGCCGGCGGTTGCCGGGATTCTTTGCGGATTCGATCAGCGGCCGCTTGCCACGATTC
ACCGGGGCGTGCTTCTGCCTCGATGCGTTGCCGCTGGGCGGCCTGCGCGGCCTTCAACTTCTCCACCAGG
TCATCACCCAGCGCCGCGCCGATTTGTACCGGGCCGGATGGTTTGCGACCGCTCACGCCGATTCCTCGGG
CTTGGGGGTTCCAGTGCCATTGCAGGGCCGGCAGACAACCCAGCCGCTTACGCCTGGCCAACCGCCCGTT
CCTCCACACATGGGGCATTCCACGGCGTCGGTGCCTGGTTGTTCTTGATTTTCCATGCCGCCTCCTTTAG
CCGCTAAAATTCATCTACTCATTTATTCATTTGCTCATTTACTCTGGTAGCTGCGCGATGTATTCAGATA
GCAGCTCGGTAATGGTCTTGCCTTGGCGTACCGCGTACATCTTCAGCTTGGTGTGATCCTCCGCCGGCAA
CTGAAAGTTGACCCGCTTCATGGCTGGCGTGTCTGCCAGGCTGGCCAACGTTGCAGCCTTGCTGCTGCGT
GCGCTCGGACGGCCGGCACTTAGCGTGTTTGTGCTTTTGCTCATTTTCTCTTTACCTCATTAACTCAAAT
GAGTTTTGATTTAATTTCAGCGGCCAGCGCCTGGACCTCGCGGGCAGCGTCGCCCTCGGGTTCTGATTCA
AGAACGGTTGTGCCGGCGGCGGCAGTGCCTGGGTAGCTCACGCGCTGCGTGATACGGGACTCAAGAATGG
GCAGCTCGTACCCGGCCAGCGCCTCGGCAACCTCACCGCCGATGCGCGTGCCTTTGATCGCCCGCGACAC
GACAAAGGCCGCTTGTAGCCTTCCATCCGTGACCTCAATGCGCTGCTTAACCAGCTCCACCAGGTCGGCG
GTGGCCCATATGTCGTAAGGGCTTGGCTGCACCGGAATCAGCACGAAGTCGGCTGCCTTGATCGCGGACA
CAGCCAAGTCCGCCGCCTGGGGCGCTCCGTCGATCACTACGAAGTCGCGCCGGCCGATGGCCTTCACGTC
GCGGTCAATCGTCGGGCGGTCGATGCCGACAACGGTTAGCGGTTGATCTTCCCGCACGGCCGCCCAATCG
CGGGCACTGCCCTGGGGATCGGAATCGACTAACAGAACATCGGCCCCGGCGAGTTGCAGGGCGCGGGCTA
GATGGGTTGCGATGGTCGTCTTGCCTGACCCGCCTTTCTGGTTAAGTACAGCGATAACCTTCATGCGTTC
CCCTTGCGTATTTGTTTATTTACTCATCGCATCATATACGCAGCGACCGCATGACGCAAGCTGTTTTACT
CAAATACACATCACCTTTTTAGACGGCGGCGCTCGGTTTCTTCAGCGGCCAAGCTGGCCGGCCAGGCCGC
CAGCTTGGCATCAGACAAACCGGCCAGGATTTCATGCAGCCGCACGGTTGAGACGTGCGCGGGCGGCTCG
AACACGTACCCGGCCGCGATCATCTCCGCCTCGATCTCTTCGGTAATGAAAAACGGTTCGTCCTGGCCGT
CCTGGTGCGGTTTCATGCTTGTTCCTCTTGGCGTTCATTCTCGGCGGCCGCCAGGGCGTCGGCCTCGGTC
AATGCGTCCTCACGGAAGGCACCGCGCCGCCTGGCCTCGGTGGGCGTCACTTCCTCGCTGCGCTCAAGTG
CGCGGTACAGGGTCGAGCGATGCACGCCAAGCAGTGCAGCCGCCTCTTTCACGGTGCGGCCTTCCTGGTC
GATCAGCTCGCGGGCGTGCGCGATCTGTGCCGGGGTGAGGGTAGGGCGGGGGCCAAACTTCACGCCTCGG
GCCTTGGCGGCCTCGCGCCCGCTCCGGGTGCGGTCGATGATTAGGGAACGCTCGAACTCGGCAATGCCGG
CGAACACGGTCAACACCATGCGGCCGGCCGGCGTGGTGGTGTCGGCCCACGGCTCTGCCAGGCTACGCAG
GCCCGCGCCGGCCTCCTGGATGCGCTCGGCAATGTCCAGTAGGTCGCGGGTGCTGCGGGCCAGGCGGTCT
AGCCTGGTCACTGTCACAACGTCGCCAGGGCGTAGGTGGTCAAGCATCCTGGCCAGCTCCGGGCGGTCGC
GCCTGGTGCCGGTGATCTTCTCGGAAAACAGCTTGGTGCAGCCGGCCGCGTGCAGTTCGGCCCGTTGGTT
GGTCAAGTCCTGGTCGTCGGTGCTGACGCGGGCATAGCCCAGCAGGCCAGCGGCGGCGCTCTTGTTCATG
GCGTAATGTCTCCGGTTCTAGTCGCAAGTATTCTACTTTATGCGACTAAAACACGCGACAAGAAAACGCC
AGGAAAAGGGCAGGGCGGCAGCCTGTCGCGTAACTTAGGACTTGTGCGACATGTCGTTTTCAGAAGACGG
CTGCACTGAACGTCAGAAGCCGACTGCACTATAGCAGCGGAGGGGTTGGATCAAAGTACTTTGATCCCGA
GGGGAACCCTGTGGTTGGCATGCACATACAAATGGACGAACGGATAAACCT
Features (pLannotate 1.2.2; 28 found; start..end, strand, type, name):
     54..78      -  misc_feature   RB T-DNA repeat: right border repeat from nopaline C58 T-DNA
    144..298     -  CDS            lacZα (fragment): LacZα fragment of β-galactosidase; lacZ fragment
    405..1081    +  promoter       CaMV 35S promoter (enhanced): cauliflower mosaic virus 35S promoter with a duplicated enhancer region
   1103..1156    +  misc_feature   TMV Ω: translational enhancer from the tobacco mosaic virus 5'-leader sequence (Gallie et al., 1988)
   1163..1681    +  CDS            VN173: N-terminal fragment of mVenus for use in bimolecular fluorescence complementation (BiFC) (Kodama and Hu, 2010)
   1730..1754    +  protein_bind   attB1: mutant version of attB; recombination site for the Gateway® BP reaction BP Clonase™
   1814..2893    +  CDS            MPK4: MPK4_ARATH - Experimental evidence at protein level: Swiss-Prot protein existence level 1. The ANPs-MKK6-MPK4 module is involved in the regulation of plant cytokinesis during meiosis and mitosis. Essential to promote the progression of cytokinesis and for cellularization (formation of the cell plate) during male-specific meiosis. Involved in cortical microtubules organization and stabilization by regulating the phosphorylation state of microtubule-associated proteins such as MAP65- 1. Involved in root hair development process. Negative regulator of systemic acquired resistance (SAR) and salicy
   2904..2928    -  protein_bind   attB2: mutant version of attB; recombination site for the Gateway® BP reaction BP Clonase™
   3056..3763    +  CDS            mCherry: mCherry is a basic (constitutively fluorescent) red fluorescent protein published in 2004, derived from Discosoma sp.. It is reported to be a very rapidly-maturing monomer with low acid sensitivity.
   3783..4035    +  terminator     NOS terminator: nopaline synthase terminator and poly(A) signal
   4090..4112    -  protein_bind   lac operator (fragment): The lac repressor binds to the lac operator to inhibit transcription in E. coli. This inhibition can be relieved by adding lactose or isopropyl-β-D-thiogalactopyranoside (IPTG). lac repressor encoded by lacI
   4116..4146    -  promoter       lac promoter: promoter for the E. coli lac operon
   4161..4182    -  protein_bind   CAP binding site: CAP binding activates transcription in the presence of cAMP. E. coli catabolite activator protein
   4218..4470    -  terminator     NOS terminator: nopaline synthase terminator and poly(A) signal
   4621..5646    -  CDS            HygR: aminoglycoside phosphotransferase from E. coli; aph(4)-Ia; confers resistance to hygromycin
   5698..5877    -  promoter       NOS promoter: nopaline synthase promoter
   5957..6286    -  CDS            tnpA (fragment): TN5P_ECOLX - Also known as tnp. Experimental evidence at protein level: Swiss-Prot protein existence level 1. Mediates transposition of transposon Tn5 by a 'cut and paste' mechanism. First, the monomeric transposase binds the 19 bp inverted DNA repeats flanking the transposon. Then, dimerization of the DNA- bound transposase creates a synaptic DNA complex. After nicking of the first DNA strand, excision of the transposon proceeds through a series of intermediates. The transposase then mediates the insertion of the transposon at a new site by strand transfer. The activity of the wild- type tran
   6383..6407    -  misc_feature   LB T-DNA repeat: left border repeat from nopaline C58 T-DNA
   6666..6689    +  promoter       Pc promoter (fragment): intI1 (promoter lies within the coding sequence); class 1 integron promoter
   6865..6921    +  CDS            GmR (fragment): gentamycin acetyltransferase; aacC1; confers resistance to gentamycin
   6932..7719    +  CDS            SmR (fragment): aminoglycoside adenylyltransferase (Murphy, 1985); aadA; confers resistance to spectinomycin and streptomycin
   7965..8553    +  rep_origin     ori: high-copy-number ColE1/pMB1/pBR322/pUC origin of replication
   8739..8879    -  misc_feature   bom: basis of mobility region from pBR322
   8981..9020    -  CDS            rop (fragment): Rop protein, which maintains plasmids at low copy number; rop
   9223..9417    -  rep_origin     pVS1 oriV: origin of replication for the Pseudomonas plasmid pVS1 (Heeb et al., 2000)
   9483..10556   -  CDS            pVS1 RepA: replication protein from the Pseudomonas plasmid pVS1 (Heeb et al., 2000)
  10985..11614   -  CDS            pVS1 StaA: stability protein from the Pseudomonas plasmid pVS1 (Heeb et al., 2000)
  12174..12575   -  CDS            Y4CG_SINFN (fragment): Protein inferred from homology: Swiss-Prot protein existence level 3. From Sinorhizobium fredii (strain NBRC 101917 / NGR234).
