[The description below was written by a language model from this plasmid's Addgene catalogue record and pLannotate feature annotations shown in this document.]
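Description:
pBi2FC-N-MPK5-P2A:mCherry is a plant expression binary vector built on the pGWB502-omega backbone and made by Gateway cloning. It is deposited as a control for bicistronic bimolecular fluorescence complementation (Bi2FC). It carries a ColE1/pUC-type origin with the bom region for propagation in E. coli. The pVS1 oriV, RepA and StaA functions support replication and stable maintenance in Agrobacterium. Bacterial selection is by spectinomycin through the aadA (SmR) gene. Nopaline-type right and left border repeats define the T-DNA. Within it, a NOS promoter–HygR–NOS terminator cassette provides hygromycin selection in plant cells.

The expression unit in the T-DNA is driven by the enhanced CaMV 35S promoter, followed by the TMV Ω translational enhancer. The reading frame begins with VN173, the N-terminal fragment of mVenus used for BiFC. This is followed by the Arabidopsis thaliana MAP kinase MPK5 insert flanked by attB1 and attB2 sites. The automated annotation labels this coding region MPK4, presumably because the two kinases are closely related; the catalogue entry identifies it as MPK5. Downstream lies mCherry and a NOS terminator. The plasmid name indicates a P2A self-cleaving peptide between the fusion and mCherry, though it is not separately annotated in the feature table. In this arrangement a single transcript yields both the VN173–MPK5 fusion and free mCherry. Red fluorescence therefore marks cells expressing the BiFC partner, which helps in judging whether a missing or weak Venus complementation signal is meaningful. The depositor notes an E483G change in the insert ORF found by sequencing, which is reported not to affect function.
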