Addgene plasmid #216136: pBi2FC-N-MPK5-P2A:mCherry
Purpose: Controls for Bicistronic BiFC
Depositing lab: Imran Siddiqi. Depositing organization: Centre for Cellular and Molecular Biology (CSIR-CCMB). Publication: Improved validation of protein interactions using bicistronic BiFC (Bi2FC). Sivakumar P, Vaishnavi V, Gayatri K, Satheesh GR, Siddiqi I. Physiol Mol Biol Plants. 2024 Jul;30(7):1047-1054. doi: 10.1007/s12298-024-01477-y. Epub 2024 Jul 2. PubMed 39100877.
Backbone
  Vector backbone: pGWB502-omega
  Vector type: Plant Expression
Growth in bacteria
  Bacterial resistance: Spectinomycin, 50 μg/mL
  Growth temperature: 37°C
  Growth strain: DH5alpha
  Copy number: High Copy
Gene/Insert
  Gene/Insert name: MPK5
  Species: A. thaliana (mustard weed)
  Entrez Gene: MPK5 (a.k.a. AT4G11330, ATMPK5, F8L21.120, F8L21_120, MAP kinase 5)
  Cloning method: Gateway Cloning
Terms and licenses: Academic/Nonprofit Terms; Industry Terms: Not Available to Industry
Depositor comments: Addgene NGS results found E483G mutation in insert ORF that does not impact plasmid function. Please visit https://www.biorxiv.org/content/10.1101/2024.06.28.601222v1.full for bioRxiv preprint.
How to cite: pBi2FC-N-MPK5-P2A:mCherry was a gift from Imran Siddiqi (Addgene plasmid # 216136 ; http://n2t.net/addgene:216136 ; RRID:Addgene_216136)
